>Addgene plasmid #80194 | non-targeting control gRNA (BRDN0001146476) | depositor full sequence | sequence record 150866 | Full Sequence
CCCGGGTGCAAAGATGGATAAAGTTTTAAACAGAGAGGAATCTTTGCAGCTAATGGACCTTCTAGGTCTT
GAAAGGAGTGGGAATTGGCTCCGGTGCCCGTCAGTGGGCAGAGCGCACATCGCCCACAGTCCCCGAGAAG
TTGGGGGGAGGGGTCGGCAATTGATCCGGTGCCTAGAGAAGGTGGCGCGGGGTAAACTGGGAAAGTGATG
TCGTGTACTGGCTCCGCCTTTTTCCCGAGGGTGGGGGAGAACCGTATATAAGTGCAGTAGTCGCCGTGAA
CGTTCTTTTTCGCAACGGGTTTGCCGCCAGAACACAGGTAAGTGCCGTGTGTGGTTCCCGCGGGCCTGGC
CTCTTTACGGGTTATGGCCCTTGCGTGCCTTGAATTACTTCCACCTGGCTGCAGTACGTGATTCTTGATC
CCGAGCTTCGGGTTGGAAGTGGGTGGGAGAGTTCGAGGCCTTGCGCTTAAGGAGCCCCTTCGCCTCGTGC
TTGAGTTGAGGCCTGGCCTGGGCGCTGGGGCCGCCGCGTGCGAATCTGGTGGCACCTTCGCGCCTGTCTC
GCTGCTTTCGATAAGTCTCTAGCCATTTAAAATTTTTGATGACCTGCTGCGACGCTTTTTTTCTGGCAAG
ATAGTCTTGTAAATGCGGGCCAAGATCTGCACACTGGTATTTCGGTTTTTGGGGCCGCGGGCGGCGACGG
GGCCCGTGCGTCCCAGCGCACATGTTCGGCGAGGCGGGGCCTGCGAGCGCGGCCACCGAGAATCGGACGG
GGGTAGTCTCAAGCTGGCCGGCCTGCTCTGGTGCCTGGCCTCGCGCCGCCGTGTATCGCCCCGCCCTGGG
CGGCAAGGCTGGCCCGGTCGGCACCAGTTGCGTGAGCGGAAAGATGGCCGCTTCCCGGCCCTGCTGCAGG
GAGCTCAAAATGGAGGACGCGGCGCTCGGGAGAGCGGGCGGGTGAGTCACCCACACAAAGGAAAAGGGCC
TTTCCGTCCTCAGCCGTCGCTTCATGTGACTCCACGGAGTACCGGGCGCCGTCCAGGCACCTCGATTAGT
TCTCGAGCTTTTGGAGTACGTCGTCTTTAGGTTGGGGGGAGGGGTTTTATGCGATGGAGTTTCCCCACAC
TGAGTGGGTGGAGACTGAAGTTAGGCCAGCTTGGCACTTGATGTAATTCTCCTTGGAATTTGCCCTTTTT
GAGTTTGGATCTTGGTTCATTCTCAAGCCTCAGACAGTGGTTCAAAGTTTTTTTCTTCCATTTCAGGTGT
CGTGACGTACGGCCACCATGACCGAGTACAAGCCCACGGTGCGCCTCGCCACCCGCGACGACGTCCCCAG
GGCCGTACGCACCCTCGCCGCCGCGTTCGCCGACTACCCCGCCACGCGCCACACCGTCGATCCGGACCGC
CACATCGAGCGGGTCACCGAGCTGCAAGAACTCTTCCTCACGCGCGTCGGGCTCGACATCGGCAAGGTGT
GGGTCGCGGACGACGGCGCCGCCGTGGCGGTCTGGACCACGCCGGAGAGCGTCGAAGCGGGGGCGGTGTT
CGCCGAGATCGGCCCGCGCATGGCCGAGTTGAGCGGTTCCCGGCTGGCCGCGCAGCAACAGATGGAAGGC
CTCCTGGCGCCGCACCGGCCCAAGGAGCCCGCGTGGTTCCTGGCCACCGTCGGAGTCTCGCCCGACCACC
AGGGCAAGGGTCTGGGCAGCGCCGTCGTGCTCCCCGGAGTGGAGGCGGCCGAGCGCGCCGGGGTGCCCGC
CTTCCTGGAGACCTCCGCGCCCCGCAACCTCCCCTTCTACGAGCGGCTCGGCTTCACCGTCACCGCCGAC
GTCGAGGTGCCCGAAGGACCGCGCACCTGGTGCATGACCCGCAAGCCCGGTGCCTGAACGCGTTAAGTCG
ACAATCAACCTCTGGATTACAAAATTTGTGAAAGATTGACTGGTATTCTTAACTATGTTGCTCCTTTTAC
GCTATGTGGATACGCTGCTTTAATGCCTTTGTATCATGCTATTGCTTCCCGTATGGCTTTCATTTTCTCC
TCCTTGTATAAATCCTGGTTGCTGTCTCTTTATGAGGAGTTGTGGCCCGTTGTCAGGCAACGTGGCGTGG
TGTGCACTGTGTTTGCTGACGCAACCCCCACTGGTTGGGGCATTGCCACCACCTGTCAGCTCCTTTCCGG
GACTTTCGCTTTCCCCCTCCCTATTGCCACGGCGGAACTCATCGCCGCCTGCCTTGCCCGCTGCTGGACA
GGGGCTCGGCTGTTGGGCACTGACAATTCCGTGGTGTTGTCGGGGAAATCATCGTCCTTTCCTTGGCTGC
TCGCCTGTGTTGCCACCTGGATTCTGCGCGGGACGTCCTTCTGCTACGTCCCTTCGGCCCTCAATCCAGC
GGACCTTCCTTCCCGCGGCCTGCTGCCGGCTCTGCGGCCTCTTCCGCGTCTTCGCCTTCGCCCTCAGACG
AGTCGGATCTCCCTTTGGGCCGCCTCCCCGCGTCGACTTTAAGACCAATGACTTACAAGGCAGCTGTAGA
TCTTAGCCACTTTTTAAAAGAAAAGGGGGGACTGGAAGGGCTAATTCACTCCCAACGAAGACAAGATCTG
CTTTTTGCTTGTACTGGGTCTCTCTGGTTAGACCAGATCTGAGCCTGGGAGCTCTCTGGCTAACTAGGGA
ACCCACTGCTTAAGCCTCAATAAAGCTTGCCTTGAGTGCTTCAAGTAGTGTGTGCCCGTCTGTTGTGTGA
CTCTGGTAACTAGAGATCCCTCAGACCCTTTTAGTCAGTGTGGAAAATCTCTAGCAGTACGTATAGTAGT
TCATGTCATCTTATTATTCAGTATTTATAACTTGCAAAGAAATGAATATCAGAGAGTGAGAGGAACTTGT
TTATTGCAGCTTATAATGGTTACAAATAAAGCAATAGCATCACAAATTTCACAAATAAAGCATTTTTTTC
ACTGCATTCTAGTTGTGGTTTGTCCAAACTCATCAATGTATCTTATCATGTCTGGCTCTAGCTATCCCGC
CCCTAACTCCGCCCATCCCGCCCCTAACTCCGCCCAGTTCCGCCCATTCTCCGCCCCATGGCTGACTAAT
TTTTTTTATTTATGCAGAGGCCGAGGCCGCCTCGGCCTCTGAGCTATTCCAGAAGTAGTGAGGAGGCTTT
TTTGGAGGCCTAGGGACGTACCCAATTCGCCCTATAGTGAGTCGTATTACGCGCGCTCACTGGCCGTCGT
TTTACAACGTCGTGACTGGGAAAACCCTGGCGTTACCCAACTTAATCGCCTTGCAGCACATCCCCCTTTC
GCCAGCTGGCGTAATAGCGAAGAGGCCCGCACCGATCGCCCTTCCCAACAGTTGCGCAGCCTGAATGGCG
AATGGG
[124 nt withheld, positions 3367-3490]
C
[91 nt withheld, positions 3492-3582]
A
[49 nt withheld, positions 3584-3632]
CCTTTGACGTTGGAGTCCACGTTCTTT
[37 nt withheld, positions 3660-3696]
ACCCTATCTCGGTCTATTCTTTTGATTTATAAGGGATTTTGCCGATTTCGGCCTATTGGTTAAAAAATGA
GCTGATTTAACAAAAATTTAACGCGAATTTTAACAAAATATTAACGCTTACAATTTAGGTGGCACTTTTC
GGGGAAATGTGCGCGGAACCCCTATTTGTTTATTTTTCTAAATACATTCAAATATGTATCCGCTCATGAG
ACAATAACCCTGATAAATGCTTCAATAATATTGAAAAAGGAAGAGTATGAGTATTCAACATTTCCGTGTC
GCCCTTATTCCCTTTTTTGCGGCATTTTGCCTTCCTGTTTTTGCTCACCCAGAAACGCTGGTGAAAGTAA
AAGATGCTGAAGATCAGTTGGGTGCACGAGTGGGTTACATCGAACTGGATCTCAACAGCGGTAAGATCCT
TGAGAGTTTTCGCCCCGAAGAACGTTTTCCAATGATGAGCACTTTTAAAGTTCTGCTATGTGGCGCGGTA
TTATCCCGTATTGACGCCGGGCAAGAGCAACTCGGTCGCCGCATACACTATTCTCAGAATGACTTGGTTG
AGTACTCACCAGTCACAGAAAAGCATCTTACGGATGGCATGACAGTAAGAGAATTATGCAGTGCTGCCAT
AACCATGAGTGATAACACTGCGGCCAACTTACTTCTGACAACGATCGGAGGACCGAAGGAGCTAACCGCT
TTTTTGCACAACATGGGGGATCATGTAACTCGCCTTGATCGTTGGGAACCGGAGCTGAATGAAGCCATAC
CAAACGACGAGCGTGACACCACGATGCCTGTAGCAATGGCAACAACGTTGCGCAAACTATTAACTGGCGA
ACTACTTACTCTAGCTTCCCGGCAACAATTAATAGACTGGATGGAGGCGGATAAAGTTGCAGGACCACTT
CTGCGCTCGGCCCTTCCGGCTGGCTGGTTTATTGCTGATAAATCTGGAGCCGGTGAGCGTGGGTCTCGCG
GTATCATTGCAGCACTGGGGCCAGATGGTAAGCCCTCCCGTATCGTAGTTATCTACACGACGGGGAGTCA
GGCAACTATGGATGAACGAAATAGACAGATCGCTGAGATAGGTGCCTCACTGATTAAGCATTGGTAACTG
TCAGACCAAGTTTACTCATATATACTTTAGATTGATTTAAAACTTCATTTTTAATTTAAAAGGATCTAGG
TGAAGATCCTTTTTGATAATCTCATGACCAAAATCCCTTAACGTGAGTTTTCGTTCCACTGAGCGTCAGA
CCCCGTAGAAAAGATCAAAGGATCTTCTTGAGATCCTTTTTTTCTGCGCGTAATCTGCTGCTTGCAAACA
AAAAAACCACCGCTACCAGCGGTGGTTTGTTTGCCGGATCAAGAGCTACCAACTCTTTTTCCGAAGGTAA
CTGGCTTCAGCAGAGCGCAGATACCAAATACTGTTCTTCTAGTGTAGCCGTAGTTAGGCCACCACTTCAA
GAACTCTGTAGCACCGCCTACATACCTCGCTCTGCTAATCCTGTTACCAGTGGCTGCTGCCAGTGGCGAT
AAGTCGTGTCTTACCGGGTTGGACTCAAGACGATAGTTACCGGATAAGGCGCAGCGGTCGGGCTGAACGG
GGGGTTCGTGCACACAGCCCAGCTTGGAGCGAACGACCTACACCGAACTGAGATACCTACAGCGTGAGCT
ATGAGAAAGCGCCACGCTTCCCGAAGGGAGAAAGGCGGACAGGTATCCGGTAAGCGGCAGGGTCGGAACA
GGAGAGCGCACGAGGGAGCTTCCAGGGGGAAACGCCTGGTATCTTTATAGTCCTGTCGGGTTTCGCCACC
TCTGACTTGAGCGTCGATTTTTGTGATGCTCGTCAGGGGGGCGGAGCCTATGGAAAAACGCCAGCAACGC
GGCCTTTTTACGGTTCCTGGCCTTTTGCTGGCCTTTTGCTCACATGTTCTTTCCTGCGTTATCCCCTGAT
TCTGTGGATAACCGTATTACCGCCTTTGAGTGAGCTGATACCGCTCGCCGCAGCCGAACGACCGAGCGCA
GCGAGTCAGTGAGCGAGGAAGCGGAAGAGCGCCCAATACGCAAACCGCCTCTCCCCGCGCGTTGGCCGAT
TCATTAATGCAGCTGGCACGACAGGTTTCCCGACTGGAAAGCGGGCAGTGAGCGCAACGCAATTAATGTG
AGTTAGCTCACTCATTAGGCACCCCAGGCTTTACACTTTATGCTTCCGGCTCGTATGTTGTGTGGAATTG
TGAGCGGATAACAATTTCACACAGGAAACAGCTATGACCATGATTACGCCAAGCGCGCAATTAACCCTCA
CTAAAGGGAACAAAAGCTGGAGCTGCAAGCTTAATGTAGTCTTATGCAATACTCTTGTAGTCTTGCAACA
TGGTAACGATGAGTTAGCAACATGCCTTACAAGGAGAGAAAAAGCACCGTGCATGCCGATTGGTGGAAGT
AAGGTGGTACGATCGTGCCTTATTAGGAAGGCAACAGACGGGTCTGACATGGATTGGACGAACCACTGAA
TTGCCGCATTGCAGAGATATTGTATTTAAGTGCCTAGCTCGATACATAAACGGGTCTCTCTGGTTAGACC
AGATCTGAGCCTGGGAGCTCTCTGGCTAACTAGGGAACCCACTGCTTAAGCCTCAATAAAGCTTGCCTTG
AGTGCTTCAAGTAGTGTGTGCCCGTCTGTTGTGTGACTCTGGTAACTAGAGATCCCTCAGACCCTTTTAG
TCAGTGTGGAAAATCTCTAGCAGTGGCGCCCGAACAGGGACTTGAAAGCGAAAGGGAAACCAGAGGAGCT
CTCTCGACGCAGGACTCGGCTTGCTGAAGCGCGCACGGCAAGAGGCGAGGGGCGGCGACTGGTGAGTACG
CCAAAAATTTTGACTAGCGGAGGCTAGAAGGAGAGAGATGGGTGCGAGAGCGTCAGTATTAAGCGGGGGA
GAATTAGATCGCGATGGGAAAAAATTCGGTTAAGGCCAGGGGGAAAGAAAAAATATAAATTAAAACATAT
AGTATGGGCAAGCAGGGAGCTAGAACGATTCGCAGTTAATCCTGGCCTGTTAGAAACATCAGAAGGCTGT
AGACAAATACTGGGACAGCTACAACCATCCCTTCAGACAGGATCAGAAGAACTTAGATCATTATATAATA
CAGTAGCAACCCTCTATTGTGTGCATCAAAGGATAGAGATAAAAGACACCAAGGAAGCTTTAGACAAGAT
AGAGGAAGAGCAAAACAAAAGTAAGACCACCGCACAGCAAGCGGCCGCTGATCTTCAGACCTGGAGGAGG
AGATATGAGGGACAATTGGAGAAGTGAATTATATAAATATAAAGTAGTAAAAATTGAACCATTAGGAGTA
GCACCCACCAAGGCAAAGAGAAGAGTGGTGCAGAGAGAAAAAAGAGCAGTGGGAATAGGAGCTTTGTTCC
TTGGGTTCTTGGGAGCAGCAGGAAGCACTATGGGCGCAGCGTCAATGACGCTGACGGTACAGGCCAGACA
ATTATTGTCTGGTATAGTGCAGCAGCAGAACAATTTGCTGAGGGCTATTGAGGCGCAACAGCATCTGTTG
CAACTCACAGTCTGGGGCATCAAGCAGCTCCAGGCAAGAATCCTGGCTGTGGAAAGATACCTAAAGGATC
AACAGCTCCTGGGGATTTGGGGTTGCTCTGGAAAACTCATTTGCACCACTGCTGTGCCTTGGAATGCTAG
TTGGAGTAATAAATCTCTGGAACAGATTTGGAATCACACGACCTGGATGGAGTGGGACAGAGAAATTAAC
AATTACACAAGCTTAATACACTCCTTAATTGAAGAATCGCAAAACCAGCAAGAAAAGAATGAACAAGAAT
TATTGGAATTAGATAAATGGGCAAGTTTGTGGAATTGGTTTAACATAACAAATTGGCTGTGGTATATAAA
ATTATTCATAATGATAGTAGGAGGCTTGGTAGGTTTAAGAATAGTTTTTGCTGTACTTTCTATAGTGAAT
AGAGTTAGGCAGGGATATTCACCATTATCGTTTCAGACCCACCTCCCAACCCCGAGGGGACCCAGAGAGG
GCCTATTTCCCATGATTCCTTCATATTTGCATATACGATACAAGGCTGTTAGAGAGATAATTAGAATTAA
TTTGACTGTAAACACAAAGATATTAGTACAAAATACGTGACGTAGAAAGTAATAATTTCTTGGGTAGTTT
GCAGTTTTAAAATTATGTTTTAAAATGGACTATCATATGCTTACCGTAACTTGAAAGTATTTCGATTTCT
TGGCTTTATATATCTTGTGGAAAGGACGAAACACCGACTAGCCTGTTCGCGAGTAGGTTTTAGAGCTAGA
AATAGCAAGTTAAAATAAGGCTAGTCCGTTATCAACTTGAAAAAGTGGCACCGAGTCGGTGCTTTTTTAA
GCTTGGCGTAACTAGATCTTGAGACAAATGGCAGTATTCATCCACAATTTTAAAAGAAAAGGGGGGATTG
GGGGGTACAGTGCAGGGGAAAGAATAGTAGACATAATAGCAACAGACATACAAACTAAAGAATTACAAAA
ACAAATTACAAAAATTCAAAATTTTCGGGTTTATTACAGGGACAGCAGAGATCCACTTTGGCGCCGGCTC
GAGGGGG
Features (pLannotate 1.2.2; 29 found; start..end, strand, type, name):
     14..80      +  CDS            small t antigen (fragment): SV40 (simian virus 40) small t antigen
    106..317     +  promoter       EF-1α core promoter: core promoter for human elongation factor EF-1α
    318..1256    +  intron         EF-1α intron A: intron upstream of the start codon of human EF-1α
   1278..1877    +  CDS            PuroR (fragment): puromycin N-acetyltransferase; pac from Streptomyces; confers resistance to puromycin
   1893..2481    +  misc_feature   WPRE: woodchuck hepatitis virus posttranscriptional regulatory element
   2532..2551    +  misc_feature   cPPT/CTS (fragment): central polypurine tract and central termination sequence of HIV-1
   2553..2786    +  LTR            3' LTR (ΔU3): self-inactivating 3' long terminal repeat (LTR) from HIV-1
   2864..2985    +  polyA_signal   SV40 poly(A) signal: SV40 polyadenylation signal
   3025..3160    +  rep_origin     SV40 ori: SV40 origin of replication
   3181..3199    -  promoter       T7 promoter: promoter for bacteriophage T7 RNA polymerase
   3207..3362    +  CDS            lacZα (fragment): LacZα fragment of β-galactosidase; lacZ fragment
   3367..3795    +  rep_origin     f1 ori (sequence partly withheld): f1 bacteriophage origin of replication; arrow indicates direction of (+) strand synthesis
   3848..3952    +  promoter       AmpR promoter: bla
   3953..4813    +  CDS            AmpR: β-lactamase; bla; confers resistance to ampicillin, carbenicillin, and related antibiotics
   4984..5572    +  rep_origin     ori: high-copy-number ColE1/pMB1/pBR322/pUC origin of replication
   5755..5847    +  CDS            lacI (fragment): lac repressor; lacI; The lac repressor binds to the lac operator to inhibit transcription in E. coli. This inhibition can be relieved by adding lactose or isopropyl-β-D-thiogalactopyranoside (IPTG).
   5860..5881    +  protein_bind   CAP binding site: CAP binding activates transcription in the presence of cAMP. E. coli catabolite activator protein
   5896..5926    +  promoter       lac promoter: promoter for the E. coli lac operon
   5934..5950    +  protein_bind   lac operator: The lac repressor binds to the lac operator to inhibit transcription in E. coli. This inhibition can be relieved by adding lactose or isopropyl-β-D-thiogalactopyranoside (IPTG). lac repressor encoded by lacI
   5995..6013    +  promoter       T3 promoter: promoter for bacteriophage T3 RNA polymerase
   6041..6267    +  promoter       RSV promoter: Rous sarcoma virus enhancer/promoter
   6268..6448    +  LTR            5' LTR (truncated): truncated 5' long terminal repeat (LTR) from HIV-1
   6495..6620    +  misc_feature   HIV-1 Ψ: packaging signal of human immunodeficiency virus type 1
   6604..6967    +  CDS            HIV-1 gag (fragment): gag protein from human immunodeficiency virus 1; gag
   7113..7346    +  misc_feature   RRE: The Rev response element (RRE) of HIV-1 allows for Rev-dependent mRNA export from the nucleus to the cytoplasm.
   7723..7749    +  CDS            Rev (fragment): human immunodeficiency virus 1 (HIV-1) Rev protein; rev; enhances nuclear export of unspliced and incompletely spliced viral mRNAs
   7753..7993    +  promoter       U6 promoter: RNA polymerase III promoter for human U6 snRNA
   8023..8098    +  misc_RNA       gRNA scaffold: guide RNA scaffold for the Streptococcus pyogenes CRISPR/Cas9 system
   8154..8271    +  misc_feature   cPPT/CTS: central polypurine tract and central termination sequence of HIV-1
