[The description below was written by a language model from this plasmid's Addgene catalogue record and pLannotate feature annotations shown in this document.]
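Description:
Non-targeting control gRNA (BRDN0001146476) is a third-generation lentiviral guide RNA plasmid built on the lentiGuide-Puro backbone, intended for mammalian CRISPR experiments. In bacteria it is maintained by a high-copy ColE1/pUC-type origin and selected with ampicillin through the β-lactamase gene. The backbone also carries an f1 origin, an SV40 origin and poly(A) signal, and remnants of lac and T7/T3 cloning-vector sequences.

The lentiviral cassette starts with an RSV promoter fused to a truncated HIV-1 5' LTR, which drives Tat-independent transcription of the viral genome in packaging cells. This is followed by the Ψ packaging signal with a gag fragment, the Rev response element for Rev-dependent nuclear export, and a cPPT/CTS element. The cassette ends in a ΔU3 self-inactivating 3' LTR.

Between the LTRs there are two expression units. A human U6 RNA polymerase III promoter transcribes a 20-nucleotide spacer joined to the Streptococcus pyogenes Cas9 guide RNA scaffold. According to the record, this spacer is a non-targeting control for use in human cells. Downstream, the EF-1α core promoter with its intron A drives puromycin N-acetyltransferase so that transduced cells can be selected, and a WPRE enhances transcript expression.

No Cas9 coding sequence is annotated, so the nuclease must be supplied separately, for example from a Cas9-expressing cell line. The construct serves as a negative control alongside gene-targeting guides in the same backbone, giving a baseline for the effects of transduction, puromycin selection and guide expression in knockout experiments or screens.
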