Addgene plasmid #80194: non-targeting control gRNA (BRDN0001146476)
Purpose: 3rd generation lentiviral gRNA plasmid, non-targeting control gRNA
Depositing lab: John Doench & David Root. Depositing organization: Broad Institute. Publication: Optimized sgRNA design to maximize activity and minimize off-target effects of CRISPR-Cas9. Doench JG, Fusi N, Sullender M, Hegde M, Vaimberg EW, Donovan KF, Smith I, Tothova Z, Wilen C, Orchard R, Virgin HW, Listgarten J, Root DE. Nat Biotechnol. 2016 Jan 18. doi: 10.1038/nbt.3437. PubMed 26780180.
Backbone
  Vector backbone: lentiGuide-Puro
  Backbone manufacturer: Zhang Lab (Addgene plasmid # 52963)
  Vector type: Mammalian Expression, Lentiviral, CRISPR
  Selectable markers: Puromycin
Growth in bacteria
  Bacterial resistance: Ampicillin, 100 μg/mL
  Growth temperature: 37°C
  Growth strain: DH5alpha
  Copy number: High Copy
Gene/Insert
  Gene/Insert name: Non-targeting control gRNA
  gRNA/shRNA sequence: ACTAGCCTGTTCGCGAGTAG
  Species: H. sapiens (human)
  Promoter: hU6
  Cloning method: Unknown
  Sequencing primers: 5′ U6-F; 3′ pS2-R
Terms and licenses: Academic/Nonprofit Terms; Industry Terms: Not Available to Industry
How to cite: non-targeting control gRNA (BRDN0001146476) was a gift from John Doench & David Root (Addgene plasmid # 80194 ; http://n2t.net/addgene:80194 ; RRID:Addgene_80194)
