>Addgene plasmid #80194 | non-targeting control gRNA (BRDN0001146476) | depositor partial sequence | sequence record 150867 | Target Sequence
ACTAGCCTGTTCGCGAGTAG
