>Addgene plasmid #80194 | non-targeting control gRNA (BRDN0001146476) | addgene partial sequence | sequence record 189101 | hU6-F
CGTAGAAAGTAATAATTTCTTGGGTAGTTTGCAGTTTTAAAATTATGTTTTAAAATGGACTATCATATGC
TTACCGTAACTTGAAAGTATTTCGATTTCTTGGCTTTATATATCTTGTGGAAAGGACGAAACACCGACTA
GCCTGTTCGCGAGTAGGTTTTAGAGCTAGAAATAGCAAGTTAAAATAAGGCTAGTCCGTTATCAACTTGA
AAAAGTGGCACCGAGTCGGTGCTTTTTTAAGCTTGGCGTAACTAGATCTTGAGACAAATGGCAGTATTCA
TCCACAATTTTAAAAGAAAAGGGGGGATTGGGGGGTACAGTGCAGGGGAAAGAATAGTAGACATAATAGC
AACAGACATACAAACTAAAGAATTACAAAAACAAATTACAAAAATTCAAAATTTTCGGGTTTATTACAGG
GACAGCAGAGATCCACTTTGGCGCCGGCTCGAGGGGGCCCGGGTGCAAAGATGGATAAAGTTTTAAACAG
AGAGGAATCTTTGCAGCTAATGGACCTTCTAGGTCTTGAAAGGAGTGGGAATTGGCTCCGGTGCCCGTCA
GTGGGCAGAG
